>Addgene plasmid #57347 | mEos2-Alpha-Actinin-C-14 | addgene full sequence | sequence record 213141 | Addgene NGS Result
GTGATGCGGTTTTGGCAGTACATCAATGGGCGTGGATAGCGGTTTGACTCACGGGGATTTCCAAGTCTCC
ACCCCATTGACGTCAATGGGAGTTTGTTTTGGCACCAAAATCAACGGGACTTTCCAAAATGTCGTAACAA
CTCCGCCCCATTGACGCAAATGGGCGGTAGGCGTGTACGGTGGGAGGTCTATATAAGCAGAGCTGGTTTA
GTGAACCGTCAGATCCGCTAGCGCTACCGGTCGCCACCATGAGTGCGATTAAGCCAGACATGAAGATCAA
ACTCCGTATGGAAGGCAACGTAAACGGGCACCACTTTGTGATCGACGGAGATGGTACAGGCAAGCCTTTT
GAGGGAAAACAGAGTATGGATCTTGAAGTCAAAGAGGGCGGACCTCTGCCTTTTGCCTTTGATATCCTGA
CCACTGCATTCCATTACGGCAACAGGGTATTCGCCAAATATCCAGACAACATACAAGACTATTTTAAGCA
GTCGTTTCCTAAGGGGTATTCGTGGGAACGAAGCTTGACTTTCGAAGACGGGGGCATTTGCATTGCCAGA
AACGACATAACAATGGAAGGGGACACTTTCTATAATAAAGTTCGATTTTATGGTACCAACTTTCCCGCCA
ATGGTCCAGTTATGCAGAAGAAGACGCTGAAATGGGAGCCCTCCACTGAGAAAATGTATGTGCGTGATGG
AGTGCTGACGGGTGATATTCATATGGCTTTGTTGCTTGAAGGAAATGCCCATTACCGATGTGACTTCAGA
ACTACTTACAAAGCTAAGGAGAAGGGTGTCAAGTTACCAGGCTACCACTTTGTGGACCACTGCATTGAGA
TTTTAAGCCATGACAAAGATTACAACAAGGTTAAGCTGTATGAGCATGCTGTTGCTCATTCTGGATTGCC
TGACAATGCCAGACGATCCGGACTCAGATCTCGAGGAAGCGGCGGATCTGGGTCCGGAGACCATTATGAT
TCTCAGCAAACCAACGATTACATGCAGCCAGAAGAGGACTGGGACCGGGACCTGCTCCTGGACCCGGCCT
GGGAGAAGCAGCAGAGAAAGACATTCACGGCATGGTGTAACTCCCACCTCCGGAAGGCGGGGACACAGAT
CGAGAACATCGAAGAGGACTTCCGGGATGGCCTGAAGCTCATGCTGCTGCTGGAGGTCATCTCAGGTGAA
CGCTTGGCCAAGCCAGAGCGAGGCAAGATGAGAGTGCACAAGATCTCCAACGTCAACAAGGCCCTGGATT
TCATAGCCAGCAAAGGCGTCAAACTGGTGTCCATCGGAGCCGAAGAAATCGTGGATGGGAATGTGAAGAT
GACCCTGGGCATGATCTGGACCATCATCCTGCGCTTTGCCATCCAGGACATCTCCGTGGAAGAGACTTCA
GCCAAGGAAGGGCTGCTCCTGTGGTGTCAGAGAAAGACAGCCCCTTACAAAAATGTCAACATCCAGAACT
TCCACATAAGCTGGAAGGATGGCCTCGGCTTCTGTGCTTTGATCCACCGACACCGGCCCGAGCTGATTGA
CTACGGGAAGCTGCGGAAGGATGATCCACTCACAAATCTGAATACGGCTTTTGACGTGGCAGAGAAGTAC
CTGGACATCCCCAAGATGCTGGATGCCGAAGACATCGTTGGAACTGCCCGACCGGATGAGAAAGCCATCA
TGACTTACGTGTCTAGCTTCTACCACGCCTTCTCTGGAGCCCAGAAGGCGGAGACAGCAGCCAATCGCAT
CTGCAAGGTGTTGGCCGTCAACCAGGAGAACGAGCAGCTTATGGAAGACTACGAGAAGCTGGCCAGTGAT
CTGTTGGAGTGGATCCGCCGCACAATCCCGTGGCTGGAGAACCGGGTGCCCGAGAACACCATGCATGCCA
TGCAACAGAAGCTGGAGGACTTCCGGGACTACCGGCGCCTGCACAAGCCGCCCAAGGTGCAGGAGAAGTG
CCAGCTGGAGATCAACTTCAACACGCTGCAGACCAAGCTGCGGCTCAGCAACCGGCCTGCCTTCATGCCC
TCTGAGGGCAGGATGGTCTCGGACATCAACAATGCCTGGGGCTGCCTGGAGCAGGTGGAGAAGGGCTATG
AGGAGTGGTTGCTGAATGAGATCCGGAGGCTGGAGCGACTGGACCACCTGGCAGAGAAGTTCCGGCAGAA
GGCCTCCATCCACGAGGCCTGGACTGACGGCAAAGAGGCCATGCTGCGACAGAAGGACTATGAGACCGCC
ACCCTCTCGGAGATCAAGGCCTTGCTCAAGAAGCATGAGGCCTTCGAGAGTGACCTGGCTGCCCACCAGG
ACCGTGTGGAGCAGATTGCCGCCATCGCACAGGAGCTCAATGAGCTGGACTATTATGACTCACCCAGTGT
CAACGCCCGTTGCCAAAAGATCTGTGACCAGTGGGACAATCTGGGGGCCCTAACTCAGAAGCGAAGGGAA
GCTCTGGAGCGGACCGAGAAACTGCTGGAGACCATTGACCAGCTGTACTTGGAGTATGCCAAGCGGGCTG
CACCCTTCAACAACTGGATGGAGGGGGCCATGGAGGACCTGCAGGACACCTTCATTGTGCACACCATTGA
GGAGATCCAGGGACTGACCACAGCCCATGAGCAGTTCAAGGCCACCCTCCCTGATGCCGACAAGGAGCGC
CTGGCCATCCTGGGCATCCACAATGAGGTGTCCAAGATTGTCCAGACCTACCACGTCAATATGGCGGGCA
CCAACCCCTACACAACCATCACGCCTCAGGAGATCAATGGCAAATGGGACCACGTGCGGCAGCTGGTGCC
TCGGAGGGACCAAGCTCTGACGGAGGAGCATGCCCGACAGCAGCACAATGAGAGGCTACGCAAGCAGTTT
GGAGCCCAGGCCAATGTCATCGGGCCCTGGATCCAGACCAAGATGGAGGAGATCGGGAGGATCTCCATTG
AGATGCATGGGACCCTGGAGGACCAGCTCAGCCACCTGCGGCAGTATGAGAAGAGCATCGTCAACTACAA
GCCAAAGATTGATCAGCTGGAGGGCGACCACCAGCTCATCCAGGAGGCGCTCATCTTCGACAACAAGCAC
ACCAACTACACCATGGAGCACATCCGTGTGGGCTGGGAGCAGCTGCTCACCACCATCGCCAGGACCATCA
ATGAGGTAGAGAACCAGATCCTGACCCGGGATGCCAAGGGCATCAGCCAGGAGCAGATGAATGAGTTCCG
GGCCTCCTTCAACCACTTTGACCGGGATCACTCCGGCACACTGGGTCCCGAGGAGTTCAAAGCCTGCCTC
ATCAGCTTGGGTTATGATATTGGCAACGACCCCCAGGGAGAAGCAGAATTTGCCCGCATCATGAGCATTG
TGGACCCCAACCGCCTGGGGGTAGTGACATTCCAGGCCTTCATTGACTTCATGTCCCGCGAGACAGCCGA
CACAGATACAGCAGACCAAGTCATGGCTTCCTTCAAGATCCTGGCTGGGGACAAGAACTACATTACCATG
GACGAGCTGCGCCGCGAGCTGCCACCCGACCAGGCTGAGTACTGCATCGCGCGGATGGCCCCCTACACCG
GCCCCGACTCCGTGCCAGGTGCTCTGGACTACATGTCCTTCTCCACGGCGCTGTACGGCGAGAGTGACCT
CTAAGAATTCTGCAGTCGACGGTACCGCGGGCCCGGGATCCACCGGATCTAGATAACTGATCATAATCAG
CCATACCACATTTGTAGAGGTTTTACTTGCTTTAAAAAACCTCCCACACCTCCCCCTGAACCTGAAACAT
AAAATGAATGCAATTGTTGTTGTTAACTTGTTTATTGCAGCTTATAATGGTTACAAATAAAGCAATAGCA
TCACAAATTTCACAAATAAAGCATTTTTTTCACTGCATTCTAGTTGTGGTTTGTCCAAACTCATCAATGT
ATCTTAACGCGTAAATTGTAAGCGTTAATATTTTGTTAAAATTCGCGTTAAATTTTTGTTAAATCAGCTC
ATTTTTTAACCAATAGGCCGAAATCGGCAAAATCCCTTATAAATCAAAAGAATAGACCGAGATAGGGT
[37 nt withheld, positions 4059-4095]
AAAGAACGTGGACTCCAACGTCAAAGG
[49 nt withheld, positions 4123-4171]
T
[91 nt withheld, positions 4173-4263]
G
[124 nt withheld, positions 4265-4388]
CAGGTGGCACTTTTCGGGGAAATGTGCGCGGAACCCCTATTTGTTTATTTTTCTAAATACATTCAAATAT
GTATCCGCTCATGAGACAATAACCCTGATAAATGCTTCAATAATATTGAAAAAGGAAGAGTCCTGAGGCG
GAAAGAACCAGCTGTGGAATGTGTGTCAGTTAGGGTGTGGAAAGTCCCCAGGCTCCCCAGCAGGCAGAAG
TATGCAAAGCATGCATCTCAATTAGTCAGCAACCAGGTGTGGAAAGTCCCCAGGCTCCCCAGCAGGCAGA
AGTATGCAAAGCATGCATCTCAATTAGTCAGCAACCATAGTCCCGCCCCTAACTCCGCCCATCCCGCCCC
TAACTCCGCCCAGTTCCGCCCATTCTCCGCCCCATGGCTGACTAATTTTTTTTATTTATGCAGAGGCCGA
GGCCGCCTCGGCCTCTGAGCTATTCCAGAAGTAGTGAGGAGGCTTTTTTGGAGGCCTAGGCTTTTGCAAA
GATCGATCAAGAGACAGGATGAGGATCGTTTCGCATGATTGAACAAGATGGATTGCACGCAGGTTCTCCG
GCCGCTTGGGTGGAGAGGCTATTCGGCTATGACTGGGCACAACAGACAATCGGCTGCTCTGATGCCGCCG
TGTTCCGGCTGTCAGCGCAGGGGCGCCCGGTTCTTTTTGTCAAGACCGACCTGTCCGGTGCCCTGAATGA
ACTGCAAGACGAGGCAGCGCGGCTATCGTGGCTGGCCACGACGGGCGTTCCTTGCGCAGCTGTGCTCGAC
GTTGTCACTGAAGCGGGAAGGGACTGGCTGCTATTGGGCGAAGTGCCGGGGCAGGATCTCCTGTCATCTC
ACCTTGCTCCTGCCGAGAAAGTATCCATCATGGCTGATGCAATGCGGCGGCTGCATACGCTTGATCCGGC
TACCTGCCCATTCGACCACCAAGCGAAACATCGCATCGAGCGAGCACGTACTCGGATGGAAGCCGGTCTT
GTCGATCAGGATGATCTGGACGAAGAGCATCAGGGGCTCGCGCCAGCCGAACTGTTCGCCAGGCTCAAGG
CGAGCATGCCCGACGGCGAGGATCTCGTCGTGACCCATGGCGATGCCTGCTTGCCGAATATCATGGTGGA
AAATGGCCGCTTTTCTGGATTCATCGACTGTGGCCGGCTGGGTGTGGCGGACCGCTATCAGGACATAGCG
TTGGCTACCCGTGATATTGCTGAAGAGCTTGGCGGCGAATGGGCTGACCGCTTCCTCGTGCTTTACGGTA
TCGCCGCTCCCGATTCGCAGCGCATCGCCTTCTATCGCCTTCTTGACGAGTTCTTCTGAGCGGGACTCTG
GGGTTCGAAATGACCGACCAAGCGACGCCCAACCTGCCATCACGAGATTTCGATTCCACCGCCGCCTTCT
ATGAAAGGTTGGGCTTCGGAATCGTTTTCCGGGACGCCGGCTGGATGATCCTCCAGCGCGGGGATCTCAT
GCTGGAGTTCTTCGCCCACCCTAGGGGGAGGCTAACTGAAACACGGAAGGAGACAATACCGGAAGGAACC
CGCGCTATGACGGCAATAAAAAGACAGAATAAAACGCACGGTGTTGGGTCGTTTGTTCATAAACGCGGGG
TTCGGTCCCAGGGCTGGCACTCTGTCGATACCCCACCGAGACCCCATTGGGGCCAATACGCCCGCGTTTC
TTCCTTTTCCCCACCCCACCCCCCAAGTTCGGGTGAAGGCCCAGGGCTCGCAGCCAACGTCGGGGCGGCA
GGCCCTGCCATAGCCTCAGGTTACTCATATATACTTTAGATTGATTTAAAACTTCATTTTTAATTTAAAA
GGATCTAGGTGAAGATCCTTTTTGATAATCTCATGACCAAAATCCCTTAACGTGAGTTTTCGTTCCACTG
AGCGTCAGACCCCGTAGAAAAGATCAAAGGATCTTCTTGAGATCCTTTTTTTCTGCGCGTAATCTGCTGC
TTGCAAACAAAAAAACCACCGCTACCAGCGGTGGTTTGTTTGCCGGATCAAGAGCTACCAACTCTTTTTC
CGAAGGTAACTGGCTTCAGCAGAGCGCAGATACCAAATACTGTTCTTCTAGTGTAGCCGTAGTTAGGCCA
CCACTTCAAGAACTCTGTAGCACCGCCTACATACCTCGCTCTGCTAATCCTGTTACCAGTGGCTGCTGCC
AGTGGCGATAAGTCGTGTCTTACCGGGTTGGACTCAAGACGATAGTTACCGGATAAGGCGCAGCGGTCGG
GCTGAACGGGGGGTTCGTGCACACAGCCCAGCTTGGAGCGAACGACCTACACCGAACTGAGATACCTACA
GCGTGAGCTATGAGAAAGCGCCACGCTTCCCGAAGGGAGAAAGGCGGACAGGTATCCGGTAAGCGGCAGG
GTCGGAACAGGAGAGCGCACGAGGGAGCTTCCAGGGGGAAACGCCTGGTATCTTTATAGTCCTGTCGGGT
TTCGCCACCTCTGACTTGAGCGTCGATTTTTGTGATGCTCGTCAGGGGGGCGGAGCCTATGGAAAAACGC
CAGCAACGCGGCCTTTTTACGGTTCCTGGCCTTTTGCTGGCCTTTTGCTCACATGTTCTTTCCTGCGTTA
TCCCCTGATTCTGTGGATAACCGTATTACCGCCATGCATTAGTTATTAATAGTAATCAATTACGGGGTCA
TTAGTTCATAGCCCATATATGGAGTTCCGCGTTACATAACTTACGGTAAATGGCCCGCCTGGCTGACCGC
CCAACGACCCCCGCCCATTGACGTCAATAATGACGTATGTTCCCATAGTAACGCCAATAGGGACTTTCCA
TTGACGTCAATGGGTGGAGTATTTACGGTAAACTGCCCACTTGGCAGTACATCAAGTGTATCATATGCCA
AGTACGCCCCCTATTGACGTCAATGACGGTAAATGGCCCGCCTGGCATTATGCCCAGTACATGACCTTAT
GGGACTTTCCTACTTGGCAGTACATCTACGTATTAGTCATCGCTATTACCATG
Features (pLannotate 1.2.2; 16 found; start..end, strand, type, name):
      1..204     +  promoter       CMV promoter: human cytomegalovirus (CMV) immediate early promoter
    249..926     +  CDS            mEos2: mEos2 is a photoconvertible green/yellow fluorescent protein published in 2009, derived from Lobophyllia hemprichii. It has moderate acid sensitivity.
    927..945     +  misc_feature   MCS (fragment): multiple cloning site
    969..3641    +  CDS            ACTN1: ACTN1_HUMAN - Experimental evidence at protein level: Swiss-Prot protein existence level 1. F-actin cross-linking protein which is thought to anchor actin to a variety of intracellular structures. This is a bundling protein. From Homo sapiens (Human).
   3645..3681    +  misc_feature   MCS (fragment): multiple cloning site
   3698..3782    +  CDS            large T antigen (fragment): large T antigen from SV40 (simian virus 40)
   3805..3926    +  polyA_signal   SV40 poly(A) signal: SV40 polyadenylation signal
   3960..4388    -  rep_origin     f1 ori (sequence partly withheld): f1 bacteriophage origin of replication; arrow indicates direction of (+) strand synthesis
   4415..4519    +  promoter       AmpR promoter: bla
   4521..4878    +  promoter       SV40 promoter: SV40 enhancer and early promoter
   4913..5707    +  CDS            NeoR/KanR: aminoglycoside phosphotransferase from Tn5; aph(3')-II (or nptII); confers resistance to neomycin, kanamycin, and G418 (Geneticin®)
   5728..5880    +  CDS            ble (fragment): BLE_KLEPN - Experimental evidence at protein level: Swiss-Prot protein existence level 1. Binding protein with a strong affinity to the bleomycin family of antibiotics. Binds to CL990; an antimitotic-antibiotic compound. From Klebsiella pneumoniae.
   5939..5986    +  polyA_signal   HSV TK poly(A) signal: herpes simplex virus thymidine kinase polyadenylation signal (Cole and Stacy, 1985)
   6077..6093    -  polyA_signal   bGH poly(A) signal (fragment): bovine growth hormone polyadenylation signal
   6315..6903    +  rep_origin     ori: high-copy-number ColE1/pMB1/pBR322/pUC origin of replication
   7078..7381    +  enhancer       CMV enhancer: human cytomegalovirus immediate early enhancer
