[The description below was written by a language model from this plasmid's Addgene catalogue record and pLannotate feature annotations shown in this document.]
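Description:
mEos2-Alpha-Actinin-C-14 is a mammalian expression plasmid built on the mEos2-C1 backbone, a C1-type fluorescent-protein fusion vector. It encodes human alpha-actinin 1 (ACTN1) fused to the C-terminus of the photoconvertible fluorescent protein mEos2. Transcription is driven by the human cytomegalovirus immediate-early enhancer and promoter, which span the numbering origin of the circular 7,381 nt sequence. The mEos2 coding sequence comes first, followed by a short linker derived from multiple-cloning-site remnants, then the ACTN1 open reading frame. An SV40 polyadenylation signal terminates the transcript.

The plasmid replicates in E. coli from a high-copy ColE1/pUC-type origin and also carries an f1 phage origin. A single Tn5 aminoglycoside phosphotransferase gene (NeoR/KanR) serves as the selectable marker in both hosts. A bacterial bla-type promoter drives it for kanamycin selection in bacteria, and the SV40 enhancer/early promoter drives it for G418 selection of stably transfected mammalian cells, with an HSV TK polyadenylation signal downstream. The short large T antigen, ble and bGH poly(A) fragments in the annotation appear to be backbone remnants rather than functional elements.

Alpha-actinin is an F-actin cross-linking and bundling protein that anchors actin to intracellular structures, so the fusion acts as a localization marker for alpha-actinin in cells. mEos2 converts from a green state (excitation 505 nm, emission 516 nm) to a red state (569/581 nm), which suits it to photoactivation-based single-molecule localization imaging. The associated publication concerns the nanoscale architecture of integrin-based cell adhesions, consistent with this use. The record does not state the cloning method.
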