Addgene plasmid #57347: mEos2-Alpha-Actinin-C-14
Purpose: Localization: Alpha Actinin, Excitation: 505 / 569, Emission: 516 / 581
Depositing lab: Michael Davidson. Depositing organization: Florida State University, Tallahassee. Publication: Nanoscale architecture of integrin-based cell adhesions. Kanchanawong P, Shtengel G, Pasapera AM, Ramko EB, Davidson MW, Hess HF, Waterman CM. Nature. 2010 Nov 25;468(7323):580-4. doi: 10.1038/nature09621. PubMed 21107430.
Backbone
  Vector backbone: mEos2-C1
  Backbone size w/o insert (bp): 4750
  Vector type: Mammalian Expression
  Selectable markers: Neomycin (select with G418)
Growth in bacteria
  Bacterial resistance: Kanamycin, 50 μg/mL
  Growth temperature: 37°C
  Growth strain: DH5alpha
  Copy number: High Copy
Gene/Insert
  Gene/Insert name: Alpha-Actinin (alt name: NM_001102.3)
  Species: H. sapiens (human)
  Entrez Gene: ACTN1 (a.k.a. BDPLT15)
  Promoter: CMV
  Tag / fusion protein: mEos2 (N terminal on backbone)
  Cloning method: Unknown
  Sequencing primers: 5′ CMV-F; 3′ SV40pA-R
Terms and licenses: Academic/Nonprofit Terms; Industry Terms
Depositor comments: . Excitation = 505 / 569; Emission = 516 / 581
How to cite: mEos2-Alpha-Actinin-C-14 was a gift from Michael Davidson (Addgene plasmid # 57347 ; http://n2t.net/addgene:57347 ; RRID:Addgene_57347)
