>Addgene plasmid #57347 | mEos2-Alpha-Actinin-C-14 | depositor partial sequence | sequence record 88483 | insert sequence
TGACGTCAGATCCGCTAGCGCTACCGGTCGCCACCATGAGTGCGATTAAGCCAGACATGAAGATCAAACT
CCGTATGGAAGGCAACGTAAACGGGCACCACTTTGTGATCGACGGAGATGGTACAGGCAAGCCTTTTGAG
GGAAAACAGAGTATGGATCTTGAAGTCAAAGAGGGCGGACCTCTGCCTTTTGCCTTTGATATCCTGACCA
CTGCATTCCATTACGGCAACAGGGTATTCGCCAAATATCCAGACAACATACAAGACTATTTTAAGCAGTC
GTTTCCTAAGGGGTATTCGTGGGAACGAAGCTTGACTTTCGAAGACGGGGGCATTTGCATTGCCAGAAAC
GACATAACAATGGAAGGGGACACTTTCTATAATAAAGTTCGATTTTATGGTACCAACTTTCCCGCCAATG
GTCCAGTTATGCAGAAGAAGACGCTGAAATGGGAGCCCTCCACTGAGAAAATGTATGTGCGTGATGGAGT
GCTGACGGGTGATATTCATATGGCTTTGTTGCTTGAAGGAAATGCCCATTACCGATGTGACTTCAGAACT
ACTTACAAAGCTAAGGAGAAGGGTGTCAAGTTACCAGGCTACCACTTTGTGGACCACTGCATTGAGATTT
TAAGCCATGACAAAGATTACAACAAGGTTAAGCTGTATGAGCATGCTGTTGCTCATTCTGGATTGCCTGA
CAATGCCAGACGATCCGGACTCAGATCTCGAGGAAGCGGCGGATCTGGGTCCGGAGACCATTATGATTCT
CAGCAAACCAACGATTACATGCAGCCAGAAGAGGACTGGGACCGGGACCTGCTCCTGGACCCGGCCTGGG
AGAAGCAGCAGAGAAAGACATTCACGGCATGGTGTAACTCCCACCTCCGGAAGGCGGGGACACAGATCGA
GAACATCGAAGAGGACTTCCGGGATGGCCTGAAGCTCATGCTGCTGCTGGAGGTCATCTCAGGTGAACGC
TTGGCCAAGCCAGAGCGAGGCAAGATGAGAGTGCACAAGATCTCCAACGTCAACAAGGCCCTGGATTTCA
TAGCCAGCAAAGGCGTCAAACTGGTGTCCATCGGAGCCGAAGAAATCGTGGATGGGAATGTGAAGATGAC
CCTGGGCATGATCTGGACCATCATCCTGCGCTTTGCCATCCAGGACATCTCCGTGGAAGAGACTTCAGCC
AAGGAAGGGCTGCTCCTGTGGTGTCAGAGAAAGACAGCCCCTTACAAAAATGTCAACATCCAGAACTTCC
ACATAAGCTGGAAGGATGGCCTCGGCTTCTGTGCTTTGATCCACCGACACCGGCCCGAGCTGATTGACTA
CGGGAAGCTGCGGAAGGATGATCCACTCACAAATCTGAATACGGCTTTTGACGTGGCAGAGAAGTACCTG
GACATCCCCAAGATGCTGGATGCCGAAGACATCGTTGGAACTGCCCGACCGGATGAGAAAGCCATCATGA
CTTACGTGTCTAGCTTCTACCACGCCTTCTCTGGAGCCCAGAAGGCGGAGACAGCAGCCAATCGCATCTG
CAAGGTGTTGGCCGTCAACCAGGAGAACGAGCAGCTTATGGAAGACTACGAGAAGCTGGCCAGTGATCTG
TTGGAGTGGATCCGCCGCACAATCCCGTGGCTGGAGAACCGGGTGCCCGAGAACACCATGCATGCCATGC
AACAGAAGCTGGAGGACTTCCGGGACTACCGGCGCCTGCACAAGCCGCCCAAGGTGCAGGAGAAGTGCCA
GCTGGAGATCAACTTCAACACGCTGCAGACCAAGCTGCGGCTCAGCAACCGGCCTGCCTTCATGCCCTCT
GAGGGCAGGATGGTCTCGGACATCAACAATGCCTGGGGCTGCCTGGAGCAGGTGGAGAAGGGCTATGAGG
AGTGGTTGCTGAATGAGATCCGGAGGCTGGAGCGACTGGACCACCTGGCAGAGAAGTTCCGGCAGAAGGC
CTCCATCCACGAGGCCTGGACTGACGGCAAAGAGGCCATGCTGCGACAGAAGGACTATGAGACCGCCACC
CTCTCGGAGATCAAGGCCTTGCTCAAGAAGCATGAGGCCTTCGAGAGTGACCTGGCTGCCCACCAGGACC
GTGTGGAGCAGATTGCCGCCATCGCACAGGAGCTCAATGAGCTGGACTATTATGACTCACCCAGTGTCAA
CGCCCGTTGCCAAAAGATCTGTGACCAGTGGGACAATCTGGGGGCCCTAACTCAGAAGCGAAGGGAAGCT
CTGGAGCGGACCGAGAAACTGCTGGAGACCATTGACCAGCTGTACTTGGAGTATGCCAAGCGGGCTGCAC
CCTTCAACAACTGGATGGAGGGGGCCATGGAGGACCTGCAGGACACCTTCATTGTGCACACCATTGAGGA
GATCCAGGGACTGACCACAGCCCATGAGCAGTTCAAGGCCACCCTCCCTGATGCCGACAAGGAGCGCCTG
GCCATCCTGGGCATCCACAATGAGGTGTCCAAGATTGTCCAGACCTACCACGTCAATATGGCGGGCACCA
ACCCCTACACAACCATCACGCCTCAGGAGATCAATGGCAAATGGGACCACGTGCGGCAGCTGGTGCCTCG
GAGGGACCAAGCTCTGACGGAGGAGCATGCCCGACAGCAGCACAATGAGAGGCTACGCAAGCAGTTTGGA
GCCCAGGCCAATGTCATCGGGCCCTGGATCCAGACCAAGATGGAGGAGATCGGGAGGATCTCCATTGAGA
TGCATGGGACCCTGGAGGACCAGCTCAGCCACCTGCGGCAGTATGAGAAGAGCATCGTCAACTACAAGCC
AAAGATTGATCAGCTGGAGGGCGACCACCAGCTCATCCAGGAGGCGCTCATCTTCGACAACAAGCACACC
AACTACACCATGGAGCACATCCGTGTGGGCTGGGAGCAGCTGCTCACCACCATCGCCAGGACCATCAATG
AGGTAGAGAACCAGATCCTGACCCGGGATGCCAAGGGCATCAGCCAGGAGCAGATGAATGAGTTCCGGGC
CTCCTTCAACCACTTTGACCGGGATCACTCCGGCACACTGGGTCCCGAGGAGTTCAAAGCCTGCCTCATC
AGCTTGGGTTATGATATTGGCAACGACCCCCAGGGAGAAGCAGAATTTGCCCGCATCATGAGCATTGTGG
ACCCCAACCGCCTGGGGGTAGTGACATTCCAGGCCTTCATTGACTTCATGTCCCGCGAGACAGCCGACAC
AGATACAGCAGACCAAGTCATGGCTTCCTTCAAGATCCTGGCTGGGGACAAGAACTACATTACCATGGAC
GAGCTGCGCCGCGAGCTGCCACCCGACCAGGCTGAGTACTGCATCGCGCGGATGGCCCCCTACACCGGCC
CCGACTCCGTGCCAGGTGCTCTGGACTACATGTCCTTCTCCACGGCGCTGTACGGCGAGAGTGACCTCTA
AGAATTCTGCAGTCGACGGTACCGCGGGCCCGGGATCCACCGGATCTAGATAACTGATCATAATCAGCCA
TACCACATTT
